Addgene plasmid #218723: pEGFP-C1-IFT38
Purpose: Expresses N-terminally EGFP-tagged IFT38 in mammalian cells
Depositing lab: Kazuhisa Nakayama. Depositing organization: Kyoto University, Graduate School of Pharmaceutical Sciences. Publication: Overall architecture of the intraflagellar transport (IFT)-B complex containing Cluap1/IFT38 as an essential component of the IFT-B peripheral subcomplex. Katoh Y, Terada M, Nishijima Y, Takei R, Nozaki S, Hamada H, Nakayama K. J Biol Chem. 2016 Mar 15. pii: jbc.M116.713883. 10.1074/jbc.M116.713883 PubMed 26980730.
Backbone
  Vector backbone: pEGFP-C1
  Backbone manufacturer: Clontech
  Backbone size w/o insert (bp): 4731
  Vector type: Mammalian Expression
  Selectable markers: Neomycin (select with G418)
Growth in bacteria
  Bacterial resistance: Kanamycin, 50 μg/mL
  Growth temperature: 37°C
  Growth strain: DH5alpha
  Copy number: High Copy
Gene/Insert
  Gene/Insert name: IFT38
  Species: H. sapiens (human)
  Insert size (bp): 413
  Entrez Gene: CLUAP1 (a.k.a. CFAP22, FAP22, IFT38)
  Promoter: CMV
  Tag / fusion protein: EGFP (N terminal on backbone)
  Cloning method: Restriction Enzyme; 5′ cloning site BglII (not destroyed); 3′ cloning site EcoRI (not destroyed)
  Sequencing primers: 5′ CTGAGCAAAGACCCCAACGAG; 3′ GAAATTTGTGATGCTATTGC
Terms and licenses: Academic/Nonprofit Terms; Industry Terms: Not Available to Industry
How to cite: pEGFP-C1-IFT38 was a gift from Kazuhisa Nakayama (Addgene plasmid # 218723 ; http://n2t.net/addgene:218723 ; RRID:Addgene_218723)
