[The description below was written by a language model from this plasmid's Addgene catalogue record and pLannotate feature annotations shown in this document.]
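Description:
pEGFP-C1-IFT38 is a mammalian expression plasmid built on the Clontech pEGFP-C1 backbone that produces human IFT38 (the product of the CLUAP1 gene, also called CFAP22/FAP22) fused at its N-terminus to EGFP. The sequenced construct is 5,959 nt. In bacteria it is maintained at high copy through a ColE1/pUC-type origin and selected with kanamycin. An f1 origin is also present, which in principle allows single-stranded DNA production. The single NeoR/KanR gene (Tn5 aminoglycoside phosphotransferase) is preceded by both a bacterial bla-type promoter and the SV40 enhancer/early promoter and is followed by the HSV TK polyadenylation signal. The same marker therefore gives kanamycin resistance in E. coli and G418 resistance for selecting stably transfected mammalian cells.

The expression cassette consists of the human CMV immediate-early enhancer and promoter driving EGFP, followed after a short linker by the CLUAP1 coding sequence, which was inserted between the BglII and EcoRI sites of the multiple cloning site. Transcription terminates at the SV40 poly(A) signal. The catalogue entry gives the insert size as 413 bp, but the feature table annotates a CLUAP1 coding region of about 1.24 kb. That length corresponds to roughly 413 codons, so the catalogue number may be a residue count rather than a base-pair length. The short large T antigen, ble and bGH poly(A) fragments in the annotation are probably backbone remnants or partial matches, not functional parts.

IFT38 is a component of the intraflagellar transport B (IFT-B) complex and is required for cilia biogenesis. The fluorescent fusion suits localisation studies in transfected mammalian cells and GFP-based analysis of interactions among IFT-B subunits, consistent with the associated work on IFT-B complex architecture.
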