Features (pLannotate 1.2.2; 15 found; start..end, strand, type, name):
     61..364     +  enhancer       CMV enhancer: human cytomegalovirus immediate early enhancer
    365..568     +  promoter       CMV promoter: human cytomegalovirus (CMV) immediate early promoter
    613..1329    +  CDS            EGFP: EGFP is a basic (constitutively fluorescent) green fluorescent protein published in 1996, derived from Aequorea victoria. It is reported to be a rapidly-maturing weak dimer with moderate acid sensitivity.
   1345..2583    +  CDS            CLUAP1: CLUA1_HUMAN - Also known as KIAA0643. Experimental evidence at protein level: Swiss-Prot protein existence level 1. Required for cilia biogenesis. Appears to function within the multiple intraflagellar transport complex B (IFT-B). Key regulator of hedgehog signaling. From Homo sapiens (Human).
   2587..2623    +  misc_feature   MCS (fragment): multiple cloning site
   2640..2724    +  CDS            large T antigen (fragment): large T antigen from SV40 (simian virus 40)
   2747..2868    +  polyA_signal   SV40 poly(A) signal: SV40 polyadenylation signal
   2902..3330    -  rep_origin     f1 ori (sequence partly withheld): f1 bacteriophage origin of replication; arrow indicates direction of (+) strand synthesis
   3357..3461    +  promoter       AmpR promoter: bla
   3463..3820    +  promoter       SV40 promoter: SV40 enhancer and early promoter
   3855..4649    +  CDS            NeoR/KanR: aminoglycoside phosphotransferase from Tn5; aph(3')-II (or nptII); confers resistance to neomycin, kanamycin, and G418 (Geneticin®)
   4670..4822    +  CDS            ble (fragment): BLE_KLEPN - Experimental evidence at protein level: Swiss-Prot protein existence level 1. Binding protein with a strong affinity to the bleomycin family of antibiotics. Binds to CL990; an antimitotic-antibiotic compound. From Klebsiella pneumoniae.
   4881..4928    +  polyA_signal   HSV TK poly(A) signal: herpes simplex virus thymidine kinase polyadenylation signal (Cole and Stacy, 1985)
   5019..5035    -  polyA_signal   bGH poly(A) signal (fragment): bovine growth hormone polyadenylation signal
   5257..5845    +  rep_origin     ori: high-copy-number ColE1/pMB1/pBR322/pUC origin of replication
>Addgene plasmid #218723 | pEGFP-C1-IFT38 | addgene full sequence | sequence record 434311 | Addgene NGS Result
TAGTTATTAATAGTAATCAATTACGGGGTCATTAGTTCATAGCCCATATATGGAGTTCCGCGTTACATAA
CTTACGGTAAATGGCCCGCCTGGCTGACCGCCCAACGACCCCCGCCCATTGACGTCAATAATGACGTATG
TTCCCATAGTAACGCCAATAGGGACTTTCCATTGACGTCAATGGGTGGAGTATTTACGGTAAACTGCCCA
CTTGGCAGTACATCAAGTGTATCATATGCCAAGTACGCCCCCTATTGACGTCAATGACGGTAAATGGCCC
GCCTGGCATTATGCCCAGTACATGACCTTATGGGACTTTCCTACTTGGCAGTACATCTACGTATTAGTCA
TCGCTATTACCATGGTGATGCGGTTTTGGCAGTACATCAATGGGCGTGGATAGCGGTTTGACTCACGGGG
ATTTCCAAGTCTCCACCCCATTGACGTCAATGGGAGTTTGTTTTGGCACCAAAATCAACGGGACTTTCCA
AAATGTCGTAACAACTCCGCCCCATTGACGCAAATGGGCGGTAGGCGTGTACGGTGGGAGGTCTATATAA
GCAGAGCTGGTTTAGTGAACCGTCAGATCCGCTAGCGCTACCGGTCGCCACCATGGTGAGCAAGGGCGAG
GAGCTGTTCACCGGGGTGGTGCCCATCCTGGTCGAGCTGGACGGCGACGTAAACGGCCACAAGTTCAGCG
TGTCCGGCGAGGGCGAGGGCGATGCCACCTACGGCAAGCTGACCCTGAAGTTCATCTGCACCACCGGCAA
GCTGCCCGTGCCCTGGCCCACCCTCGTGACCACCCTGACCTACGGCGTGCAGTGCTTCAGCCGCTACCCC
GACCACATGAAGCAGCACGACTTCTTCAAGTCCGCCATGCCCGAAGGCTACGTCCAGGAGCGCACCATCT
TCTTCAAGGACGACGGCAACTACAAGACCCGCGCCGAGGTGAAGTTCGAGGGCGACACCCTGGTGAACCG
CATCGAGCTGAAGGGCATCGACTTCAAGGAGGACGGCAACATCCTGGGGCACAAGCTGGAGTACAACTAC
AACAGCCACAACGTCTATATCATGGCCGACAAGCAGAAGAACGGCATCAAGGTGAACTTCAAGATCCGCC
ACAACATCGAGGACGGCAGCGTGCAGCTCGCCGACCACTACCAGCAGAACACCCCCATCGGCGACGGCCC
CGTGCTGCTGCCCGACAACCACTACCTGAGCACCCAGTCCGCCCTGAGCAAAGACCCCAACGAGAAGCGC
GATCACATGGTCCTGCTGGAGTTCGTGACCGCCGCCGGGATCACTCTCGGCATGGACGAGCTGTACAAGT
CCGGACTCAGATCTATGTCTTTCCGCGACCTCCGCAATTTCACAGAGATGATGAGAGCCCTGGGATACCC
TCGACATATTTCTATGGAAAATTTCCGTACACCCAATTTTGGACTTGTATCTGAAGTGCTTCTCTGGCTT
GTGAAAAGATATGAGCCCCAGACTGACATCCCGCCTGACGTGGATACTGAACAGGACCGAGTTTTCTTCA
TTAAGGCAATTGCCCAGTTCATGGCCACCAAGGCACATATAAAACTCAACACTAAGAAGCTTTATCAAGC
AGATGGGTATGCGGTAAAAGAGCTGCTGAAGATCACATCTGTCCTTTATAATGCTATGAAGACCAAGGGG
ATGGAGGGCTCTGAAATAGTAGAGGAAGATGTCAACAAGTTCAAGTTTGATCTTGGCTCAAAGATTGCAG
ATTTGAAGGCAGCCAGGCAGCTTGCGTCTGAAATCACCTCCAAAGGAGCATCTCTGTATGACTTGCTCGG
CATGGAAGTAGAGTTGAGGGAAATGAGAACAGAAGCCATTGCCAGACCTCTGGAAATAAACGAGACTGAA
AAAGTGATGAGAATTGCAATAAAAGAGATTTTGACACAGGTTCAGAAGACTAAAGACCTGCTCAATAATG
TGGCCTCTGATGAAGCTAATTTAGAAGCCAAAATCGAAAAGAGAAAATTAGAACTGGAAAGAAATCGGAA
GCGACTAGAGACTCTGCAGAGTGTCAGGCCATGTTTTATGGATGAGTATGAGAAGACTGAGGAAGAATTA
CAAAAGCAGTATGACACTTATCTGGAGAAATTTCAAAATCTGACTTATCTGGAACAACAGCTTGAAGACC
ATCATAGGATGGAGCAAGAAAGGTTTGAGGAAGCTAAAAACACTCTCTGCCTGATACAGAACAAGCTCAA
GGAGGAAGAGAAGCGCCTGCTCAAGAGTGGAAGTAACGATGACTCGGACATAGACATCCAGGAGGACGAT
GAATCCGACAGTGAGTTGGAAGAAAGGCGGCTGCCCAAGCCACAGACAGCCATGGAGATGCTCATGCAAG
GAAGACCTGGCAAACGCATTGTGGGCACGATGCAAGGTGGAGACTCCGATGACAATGAGGACTCGGAGGA
GAGTGAAATTGACATGGAAGATGATGATGACGAGGATGACGATTTGGAAGACGAGAGCATTTCTCTCTCA
CCAACCAAGCCCAATCGAAGGGTCCGGAAATCTGAACCCCTGGATGAGAGTGACAATGACTTCTGAGAAT
TCTGCAGTCGACGGTACCGCGGGCCCGGGATCCACCGGATCTAGATAACTGATCATAATCAGCCATACCA
CATTTGTAGAGGTTTTACTTGCTTTAAAAAACCTCCCACACCTCCCCCTGAACCTGAAACATAAAATGAA
TGCAATTGTTGTTGTTAACTTGTTTATTGCAGCTTATAATGGTTACAAATAAAGCAATAGCATCACAAAT
TTCACAAATAAAGCATTTTTTTCACTGCATTCTAGTTGTGGTTTGTCCAAACTCATCAATGTATCTTAAC
GCGTAAATTGTAAGCGTTAATATTTTGTTAAAATTCGCGTTAAATTTTTGTTAAATCAGCTCATTTTTTA
ACCAATAGGCCGAAATCGGCAAAATCCCTTATAAATCAAAAGAATAGACCGAGATAGGGT
[37 nt withheld, positions 3001-3037]
AAAGAACGTGGACTCCAACGTCAAAGG
[49 nt withheld, positions 3065-3113]
T
[91 nt withheld, positions 3115-3205]
G
[124 nt withheld, positions 3207-3330]
CAGGTGGCACTTTTCGGGGAAATGTGCGCGGAACCCCTATTTGTTTATTTTTCTAAATACATTCAAATAT
GTATCCGCTCATGAGACAATAACCCTGATAAATGCTTCAATAATATTGAAAAAGGAAGAGTCCTGAGGCG
GAAAGAACCAGCTGTGGAATGTGTGTCAGTTAGGGTGTGGAAAGTCCCCAGGCTCCCCAGCAGGCAGAAG
TATGCAAAGCATGCATCTCAATTAGTCAGCAACCAGGTGTGGAAAGTCCCCAGGCTCCCCAGCAGGCAGA
AGTATGCAAAGCATGCATCTCAATTAGTCAGCAACCATAGTCCCGCCCCTAACTCCGCCCATCCCGCCCC
TAACTCCGCCCAGTTCCGCCCATTCTCCGCCCCATGGCTGACTAATTTTTTTTATTTATGCAGAGGCCGA
GGCCGCCTCGGCCTCTGAGCTATTCCAGAAGTAGTGAGGAGGCTTTTTTGGAGGCCTAGGCTTTTGCAAA
GATCGATCAAGAGACAGGATGAGGATCGTTTCGCATGATTGAACAAGATGGATTGCACGCAGGTTCTCCG
GCCGCTTGGGTGGAGAGGCTATTCGGCTATGACTGGGCACAACAGACAATCGGCTGCTCTGATGCCGCCG
TGTTCCGGCTGTCAGCGCAGGGGCGCCCGGTTCTTTTTGTCAAGACCGACCTGTCCGGTGCCCTGAATGA
ACTGCAAGACGAGGCAGCGCGGCTATCGTGGCTGGCCACGACGGGCGTTCCTTGCGCAGCTGTGCTCGAC
GTTGTCACTGAAGCGGGAAGGGACTGGCTGCTATTGGGCGAAGTGCCGGGGCAGGATCTCCTGTCATCTC
ACCTTGCTCCTGCCGAGAAAGTATCCATCATGGCTGATGCAATGCGGCGGCTGCATACGCTTGATCCGGC
TACCTGCCCATTCGACCACCAAGCGAAACATCGCATCGAGCGAGCACGTACTCGGATGGAAGCCGGTCTT
GTCGATCAGGATGATCTGGACGAAGAGCATCAGGGGCTCGCGCCAGCCGAACTGTTCGCCAGGCTCAAGG
CGAGCATGCCCGACGGCGAGGATCTCGTCGTGACCCATGGCGATGCCTGCTTGCCGAATATCATGGTGGA
AAATGGCCGCTTTTCTGGATTCATCGACTGTGGCCGGCTGGGTGTGGCGGACCGCTATCAGGACATAGCG
TTGGCTACCCGTGATATTGCTGAAGAGCTTGGCGGCGAATGGGCTGACCGCTTCCTCGTGCTTTACGGTA
TCGCCGCTCCCGATTCGCAGCGCATCGCCTTCTATCGCCTTCTTGACGAGTTCTTCTGAGCGGGACTCTG
GGGTTCGAAATGACCGACCAAGCGACGCCCAACCTGCCATCACGAGATTTCGATTCCACCGCCGCCTTCT
ATGAAAGGTTGGGCTTCGGAATCGTTTTCCGGGACGCCGGCTGGATGATCCTCCAGCGCGGGGATCTCAT
GCTGGAGTTCTTCGCCCACCCTAGGGGGAGGCTAACTGAAACACGGAAGGAGACAATACCGGAAGGAACC
CGCGCTATGACGGCAATAAAAAGACAGAATAAAACGCACGGTGTTGGGTCGTTTGTTCATAAACGCGGGG
TTCGGTCCCAGGGCTGGCACTCTGTCGATACCCCACCGAGACCCCATTGGGGCCAATACGCCCGCGTTTC
TTCCTTTTCCCCACCCCACCCCCCAAGTTCGGGTGAAGGCCCAGGGCTCGCAGCCAACGTCGGGGCGGCA
GGCCCTGCCATAGCCTCAGGTTACTCATATATACTTTAGATTGATTTAAAACTTCATTTTTAATTTAAAA
GGATCTAGGTGAAGATCCTTTTTGATAATCTCATGACCAAAATCCCTTAACGTGAGTTTTCGTTCCACTG
AGCGTCAGACCCCGTAGAAAAGATCAAAGGATCTTCTTGAGATCCTTTTTTTCTGCGCGTAATCTGCTGC
TTGCAAACAAAAAAACCACCGCTACCAGCGGTGGTTTGTTTGCCGGATCAAGAGCTACCAACTCTTTTTC
CGAAGGTAACTGGCTTCAGCAGAGCGCAGATACCAAATACTGTTCTTCTAGTGTAGCCGTAGTTAGGCCA
CCACTTCAAGAACTCTGTAGCACCGCCTACATACCTCGCTCTGCTAATCCTGTTACCAGTGGCTGCTGCC
AGTGGCGATAAGTCGTGTCTTACCGGGTTGGACTCAAGACGATAGTTACCGGATAAGGCGCAGCGGTCGG
GCTGAACGGGGGGTTCGTGCACACAGCCCAGCTTGGAGCGAACGACCTACACCGAACTGAGATACCTACA
GCGTGAGCTATGAGAAAGCGCCACGCTTCCCGAAGGGAGAAAGGCGGACAGGTATCCGGTAAGCGGCAGG
GTCGGAACAGGAGAGCGCACGAGGGAGCTTCCAGGGGGAAACGCCTGGTATCTTTATAGTCCTGTCGGGT
TTCGCCACCTCTGACTTGAGCGTCGATTTTTGTGATGCTCGTCAGGGGGGCGGAGCCTATGGAAAAACGC
CAGCAACGCGGCCTTTTTACGGTTCCTGGCCTTTTGCTGGCCTTTTGCTCACATGTTCTTTCCTGCGTTA
TCCCCTGATTCTGTGGATAACCGTATTACCGCCATGCAT
